Addgene plasmid #188033: pAAV-Syn_CapChR1_eYFP
Purpose: Expresses CapChR1-eYFP in mammalian neurons
Depositing lab: Peter Hegemann. Depositing organization: Humboldt-Universitaet zu Berlin. Publication: Calcium-permeable channelrhodopsins for the photocontrol of calcium signalling. Fernandez Lahore RG, Pampaloni NP, Peter E, Heim MM, Tillert L, Vierock J, Oppermann J, Walther J, Schmitz D, Owald D, Plested AJR, Rost BR, Hegemann P. Nat Commun. 2022 Dec 21;13(1):7844. doi: 10.1038/s41467-022-35373-4. PubMed 36543773.
Backbone
  Vector backbone: pAAV
  Backbone size w/o insert (bp): 5000
  Total vector size (bp): 6354
  Vector type: AAV
Growth in bacteria
  Bacterial resistance: Ampicillin, 100 μg/mL
  Growth temperature: 37°C
  Growth strain: NEB Stable
  Copy number: Unknown
Gene/Insert
  Gene/Insert name: CapChR1-eYFP (alt name: Calcium permeable Channelrhodopsin 1)
  Species: Synthetic; Chlamydomonas reinhardtii
  Insert size (bp): 1656
  Mutation: S63D, L132C, T159C and N258E mutations in CrChR2
  Promoter: hSyn
  Tag / fusion protein: eYFP (C terminal on insert)
  Cloning method: Gibson Cloning
  Sequencing primers: 5′ hSyn-F; 3′ WPRE-R
Terms and licenses: Academic/Nonprofit Terms; Industry Terms: Not Available to Industry
Depositor comments: Please note: Plasmid contains a single C to A nucleotide mutation in the AAV2 ITR. It is not known how this mutation affects plasmid function.
How to cite: pAAV-Syn_CapChR1_eYFP was a gift from Peter Hegemann (Addgene plasmid # 188033 ; http://n2t.net/addgene:188033 ; RRID:Addgene_188033)
