[The description below was written by a language model from this plasmid's Addgene catalogue record and pLannotate feature annotations shown in this document.]
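Description:
pAAV-Syn_CapChR1_eYFP is a 6,354 bp AAV transfer plasmid built on a pAAV backbone for expressing a calcium-permeable channelrhodopsin in mammalian neurons. In bacteria it is maintained through a high-copy ColE1/pUC-type origin and selected with ampicillin via the β-lactamase gene; an f1 phage origin is also present in the backbone. The expression cassette lies between AAV2 inverted terminal repeats, which allow the intervening DNA to be replicated and packaged into recombinant AAV particles when rep, cap and helper functions are supplied in trans. The automated annotation detects one ITR as a full element and the other only as two short fragments. The depositor also notes a single C-to-A substitution in an ITR whose effect on function is unknown.

The payload is driven by the human synapsin I (hSyn) promoter, which restricts expression largely to neurons. It controls CapChR1, a variant of Chlamydomonas reinhardtii channelrhodopsin-2 carrying the S63D, L132C, T159C and N258E mutations, fused at its C terminus to eYFP so that expression and localisation can be visualised. The feature table labels the opsin reading frame as ChR2(H134R), which appears to be a nearest-match call by the annotation software and not a description of the deposited variant; the catalogue entry does not list H134R. Downstream, a WPRE enhances transcript stability and expression, and the human growth hormone polyadenylation signal terminates the message. Short fragments annotated as SV40 small t antigen and EF-1α core promoter upstream of hSyn are probably minor or spurious matches. The construct is intended for light-controlled manipulation of calcium signalling in neurons, by transfection or after AAV packaging.
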