Features (pLannotate 1.2.2; 17 found; start..end, strand, type, name):
     28..616     +  misc_feature   WPRE: woodchuck hepatitis virus posttranscriptional regulatory element
    636..1112    +  polyA_signal   hGH poly(A) signal: human growth hormone polyadenylation signal
   1158..1298    +  repeat_region  AAV2 ITR: inverted terminal repeat of adeno-associated virus serotype 2 inverted
   1303..1354    -  misc_feature   bom (fragment): basis of mobility region from pBR322
   1373..1828    +  rep_origin     f1 ori (sequence partly withheld): f1 bacteriophage origin of replication; arrow indicates direction of (+) strand synthesis
   1829..1878    -  misc_feature   bom (fragment): basis of mobility region from pBR322
   1980..2015    -  CDS            rop (fragment): Rop protein, which maintains plasmids at low copy number; rop
   2110..2214    +  promoter       AmpR promoter: bla
   2215..3075    +  CDS            AmpR: β-lactamase; bla; confers resistance to ampicillin, carbenicillin, and related antibiotics
   3246..3834    +  rep_origin     ori: high-copy-number ColE1/pMB1/pBR322/pUC origin of replication
   3907..3934    +  repeat_region  AAV2 ITR (fragment): inverted terminal repeat of adeno-associated virus serotype 2 inverted
   3963..3990    +  repeat_region  AAV2 ITR (fragment): inverted terminal repeat of adeno-associated virus serotype 2 inverted
   4047..4113    +  CDS            small t antigen (fragment): SV40 (simian virus 40) small t antigen
   4139..4192    +  promoter       EF-1α core promoter (fragment): core promoter for human elongation factor EF-1α
   4236..4683    +  promoter       hSyn promoter: human synapsin I promoter; confers neuron-specific expression (Kügler et al., 2003)
   4702..5628    +  CDS            ChR2(H134R): H134R mutant of an N-terminal fragment of channelrhodopsin-2 from the alga Chlamydomonas reinhardtii (Nagel et al., 2005) blue light-activated cation channel
   5641..3       +  CDS            EYFP (across the origin): enhanced YFP mammalian codon-optimized
>Addgene plasmid #188033 | pAAV-Syn_CapChR1_eYFP | addgene full sequence | sequence record 370191 | Addgene NGS Result
TAAGAATTCCGTACAAAGCTTATCGATAATCAACCTCTGGATTACAAAATTTGTGAAAGATTGACTGGTA
TTCTTAACTATGTTGCTCCTTTTACGCTATGTGGATACGCTGCTTTAATGCCTTTGTATCATGCTATTGC
TTCCCGTATGGCTTTCATTTTCTCCTCCTTGTATAAATCCTGGTTGCTGTCTCTTTATGAGGAGTTGTGG
CCCGTTGTCAGGCAACGTGGCGTGGTGTGCACTGTGTTTGCTGACGCAACCCCCACTGGTTGGGGCATTG
CCACCACCTGTCAGCTCCTTTCCGGGACTTTCGCTTTCCCCCTCCCTATTGCCACGGCGGAACTCATCGC
CGCCTGCCTTGCCCGCTGCTGGACAGGGGCTCGGCTGTTGGGCACTGACAATTCCGTGGTGTTGTCGGGG
AAATCATCGTCCTTTCCTTGGCTGCTCGCCTATGTTGCCACCTGGATTCTGCGCGGGACGTCCTTCTGCT
ACGTCCCTTCGGCCCTCAATCCAGCGGACCTTCCTTCCCGCGGCCTGCTGCCGGCTCTGCGGCCTCTTCC
GCGTCTTCGCCTTCGCCCTCAGACGAGTCGGATCTCCCTTTGGGCCGCCTCCCCGCATCGATACCGGCTC
GAGACGGGTGGCATCCCTGTGACCCATCCCCAGTGCCTCTCCTGGCCCTGGAAGTTGCCACTCCAGTGCC
CACCAGCCTTGTCCTAATAAAATTAAGTTGCATCATTTTGTCTGACTAGGTGTCCTTCTATAATATTATG
GGGTGGAGGGGGGTGGTATGGAGCAAGGGGCAAGTTGGGAAGACAACCTGTAGGGCCTGCGGGGTCTATT
GGGAACCAAGCTGGAGTGCAGTGGCACAATCTTGGCTCACTGCAATCTCCGCCTCCTGGGTTCAAGCGAT
TCTCCTGCCTCAGCCTCCCGAGTTGTTGGGATTCCAGGCATGCATGACCAGGCTCAGCTAATTTTTGTTT
TTTTGGTAGAGACGGGGTTTCACCATATTGGCCAGGCTGGTCTCCAACTCCTAATCTCAGGTGATCTACC
CACCTTGGCCTCCCAAATTGCTGGGATTACAGGCGTGAACCACTGCTCCCTTCCCTGTCCTTCTCGAGCT
GATTTTGTAGGTAACCACGTGCGGACCGAGCGGCCGCAGGAACCACTAGTGATGGAGTTGGCCACTCCCT
CTCTGCGCGCTCGCTCGCTCACTGAGGCCGGGCGACCAAAGGTCGCCCGACGCCCGGGCTTTGCCCGGGC
GGCCTCAGTGAGCGAGCGAGCGCGCAGCTGCCTGCAGGGGCGCCTGATGCGGTATTTTCTCCTTACGCAT
CTGTGCGGTATTTCACACCGCATA
[95 nt withheld, positions 1355-1449]
T
[46 nt withheld, positions 1451-1496]
C
[92 nt withheld, positions 1498-1589]
T
[48 nt withheld, positions 1591-1638]
CCTTTGACGTTGGAGTCCACGTTCTTT
[37 nt withheld, positions 1666-1702]
ACTCTATCTCGGGCTATTCTTTTGATTTATAAGGGATTTTGCCGATTTCGGTCTATTGGTTAAAAAATGA
GCTGATTTAACAAAAATTTAACGCGAATTTTAACAAAATATTAACGTTTACAATTTTATGGTGCACTCTC
AGTACAATCTGCTCTGATGCCGCATAGTTAAGCCAGCCCCGACACCCGCCAACACCCGCTGACGCGCCCT
GACGGGCTTGTCTGCTCCCGGCATCCGCTTACAGACAAGCTGTGACCGTCTCCGGGAGCTGCATGTGTCA
GAGGTTTTCACCGTCATCACCGAAACGCGCGAGACGAAAGGGCCTCGTGATACGCCTATTTTTATAGGTT
AATGTCATGATAATAATGGTTTCTTAGACGTCAGGTGGCACTTTTCGGGGAAATGTGCGCGGAACCCCTA
TTTGTTTATTTTTCTAAATACATTCAAATATGTATCCGCTCATGAGACAATAACCCTGATAAATGCTTCA
ATAATATTGAAAAAGGAAGAGTATGAGTATTCAACATTTCCGTGTCGCCCTTATTCCCTTTTTTGCGGCA
TTTTGCCTTCCTGTTTTTGCTCACCCAGAAACGCTGGTGAAAGTAAAAGATGCTGAAGATCAGTTGGGTG
CACGAGTGGGTTACATCGAACTGGATCTCAACAGCGGTAAGATCCTTGAGAGTTTTCGCCCCGAAGAACG
TTTTCCAATGATGAGCACTTTTAAAGTTCTGCTATGTGGCGCGGTATTATCCCGTATTGACGCCGGGCAA
GAGCAACTCGGTCGCCGCATACACTATTCTCAGAATGACTTGGTTGAGTACTCACCAGTCACAGAAAAGC
ATCTTACGGATGGCATGACAGTAAGAGAATTATGCAGTGCTGCCATAACCATGAGTGATAACACTGCGGC
CAACTTACTTCTGACAACGATCGGAGGACCGAAGGAGCTAACCGCTTTTTTGCACAACATGGGGGATCAT
GTAACTCGCCTTGATCGTTGGGAACCGGAGCTGAATGAAGCCATACCAAACGACGAGCGTGACACCACGA
TGCCTGTAGCAATGGCAACAACGTTGCGCAAACTATTAACTGGCGAACTACTTACTCTAGCTTCCCGGCA
ACAATTAATAGACTGGATGGAGGCGGATAAAGTTGCAGGACCACTTCTGCGCTCGGCCCTTCCGGCTGGC
TGGTTTATTGCTGATAAATCTGGAGCCGGTGAGCGTGGGTCTCGCGGTATCATTGCAGCACTGGGGCCAG
ATGGTAAGCCCTCCCGTATCGTAGTTATCTACACGACGGGGAGTCAGGCAACTATGGATGAACGAAATAG
ACAGATCGCTGAGATAGGTGCCTCACTGATTAAGCATTGGTAACTGTCAGACCAAGTTTACTCATATATA
CTTTAGATTGATTTAAAACTTCATTTTTAATTTAAAAGGATCTAGGTGAAGATCCTTTTTGATAATCTCA
TGACCAAAATCCCTTAACGTGAGTTTTCGTTCCACTGAGCGTCAGACCCCGTAGAAAAGATCAAAGGATC
TTCTTGAGATCCTTTTTTTCTGCGCGTAATCTGCTGCTTGCAAACAAAAAAACCACCGCTACCAGCGGTG
GTTTGTTTGCCGGATCAAGAGCTACCAACTCTTTTTCCGAAGGTAACTGGCTTCAGCAGAGCGCAGATAC
CAAATACTGTTCTTCTAGTGTAGCCGTAGTTAGGCCACCACTTCAAGAACTCTGTAGCACCGCCTACATA
CCTCGCTCTGCTAATCCTGTTACCAGTGGCTGCTGCCAGTGGCGATAAGTCGTGTCTTACCGGGTTGGAC
TCAAGACGATAGTTACCGGATAAGGCGCAGCGGTCGGGCTGAACGGGGGGTTCGTGCACACAGCCCAGCT
TGGAGCGAACGACCTACACCGAACTGAGATACCTACAGCGTGAGCTATGAGAAAGCGCCACGCTTCCCGA
AGGGAGAAAGGCGGACAGGTATCCGGTAAGCGGCAGGGTCGGAACAGGAGAGCGCACGAGGGAGCTTCCA
GGGGGAAACGCCTGGTATCTTTATAGTCCTGTCGGGTTTCGCCACCTCTGACTTGAGCGTCGATTTTTGT
GATGCTCGTCAGGGGGGCGGAGCCTATGGAAAAACGCCAGCAACGCGGCCTTTTTACGGTTCCTGGCCTT
TTGCTGGCCTTTTGCTCACATGTCCTGCAGGCAGCTGCGCGCTCGCTCGCTCACTGAGGCCGCCCGGGCG
TCGGGCGACCTTTGGTCGCCCGGCCTCAGTGAGCGAGCGAGCGCGCAGAGAGGGAGTGGCCAACTCCATC
ACTAGGGGTTCCTGCGGCCGCACGCGTTGCAAAGATGGATAAAGTTTTAAACAGAGAGGAATCTTTGCAG
CTAATGGACCTTCTAGGTCTTGAAAGGAGTGGGAATTGGCTCCGGTGCCCGTCAGTGGGCAGAGCGCACA
TCGCCCACAGTCCCCGAGAAGTTGGGGGGAGGGGTCGGCAGCAAATGGTTAATTAATCTAGACTGCAGAG
GGCCCTGCGTATGAGTGCAAGTGGGTTTTAGGACCAGGATGAGGCGGGGTGGGGGTGCCTACCTGACGAC
CGACCCCGACCCACTGGACAAGCACCCAACCCCCATTCCCCAAATTGCGCATCCCCTATCAGAGAGGGGG
AGGGGAAACAGGATGCGGCGAGGCGCGTGCGCACTGCCAGCTTCAGCACCGCGGACAGTGCCTTCGCCCC
CGCCTGGCGGCGCGCGCCACCGCCGCCTCAGCACTGAAGGCGCGCTGACGTCACTCGCCGGTCCCCCGCA
AACTCCCCTTCCCGGCCACCTTGGTCGCGTCCGCGCCGCCGCCGGCCCAGCCGGACCGCACCACGCGAGG
CGCGAGATAGGGGGGCACGGGCGCGACCATCTGCGCTGCGGCGCCGGCGACTCAGCGCTGCCTCAGTCTG
CGGTGGGCAGCGGAGGAGTCGTGTCGTGCCTGAGAGCGCAGTCGAGAGGATCCGCCACCATGGACTATGG
CGGCGCTTTGTCTGCCGTCGGACGCGAACTTTTGTTCGTTACTAATCCTGTGGTGGTGAACGGGTCCGTC
CTGGTCCCTGAGGATCAATGTTACTGTGCCGGATGGATTGAATCTCGCGGCACGAACGGCGCTCAGACCG
CGTCAAATGTCCTGCAGTGGCTTGCAGCAGGATTCGACATTTTGCTGCTGATGTTCTATGCCTACCAAAC
CTGGAAATCTACATGCGGCTGGGAGGAGATCTATGTGTGCGCCATTGAAATGGTTAAGGTGATTCTCGAG
TTCTTTTTTGAGTTTAAGAATCCCTCTATGCTCTACCTTGCCACAGGACACCGGGTGCAGTGGCTGCGCT
ATGCAGAGTGGCTGCTCACTTGTCCTGTCATCTGTATCCACCTGAGCAACCTCACCGGCCTGAGCAACGA
CTACAGCAGGAGAACCATGGGACTCCTTGTCTCAGACATCGGGTGTATCGTGTGGGGGGCTACCAGCGCC
ATGGCAACCGGCTATGTTAAAGTCATCTTCTTTTGTCTTGGATTGTGCTATGGCGCGAACACATTTTTTC
ACGCCGCCAAAGCATATATCGAGGGTTATCATACTGTGCCAAAGGGTCGGTGCCGCCAGGTCGTGACCGG
CATGGCATGGCTGTTTTTCGTGAGCTGGGGTATGTTCCCAATTCTCTTCATTTTGGGGCCCGAAGGTTTT
GGCGTCCTGAGCGTCTATGGCTCCACCGTAGGTCACACGATTATTGATCTGATGAGTAAAGAGTGTTGGG
GGTTGTTGGGACACTACCTGCGCGTCCTGATCCACGAGCACATATTGATTCACGGAGATATCCGCAAAAC
CACCAAACTGAACATCGGCGGAACGGAGATCGAGGTCGAGACTCTCGTCGAAGACGAAGCCGAGGCCGGA
GCCGTGCCAGCGGCCGCCGTGAGCAAGGGCGAGGAGCTGTTCACCGGGGTGGTGCCCATCCTGGTCGAGC
TGGACGGCGACGTAAACGGCCACAAGTTCAGCGTGTCCGGCGAGGGCGAGGGCGATGCCACCTACGGCAA
GCTGACCCTGAAGTTCATCTGCACCACCGGCAAGCTGCCCGTGCCCTGGCCCACCCTCGTGACCACCTTC
GGCTACGGCCTGCAGTGCTTCGCCCGCTACCCCGACCACATGAAGCAGCACGACTTCTTCAAGTCCGCCA
TGCCCGAAGGCTACGTCCAGGAGCGCACCATCTTCTTCAAGGACGACGGCAACTACAAGACCCGCGCCGA
GGTGAAGTTCGAGGGCGACACCCTGGTGAACCGCATCGAGCTGAAGGGCATCGACTTCAAGGAGGACGGC
AACATCCTGGGGCACAAGCTGGAGTACAACTACAACAGCCACAACGTCTATATCATGGCCGACAAGCAGA
AGAACGGCATCAAGGTGAACTTCAAGATCCGCCACAACATCGAGGACGGCAGCGTGCAGCTCGCCGACCA
CTACCAGCAGAACACCCCCATCGGCGACGGCCCCGTGCTGCTGCCCGACAACCACTACCTGAGCTACCAG
TCCGCCCTGAGCAAAGACCCCAACGAGAAGCGCGATCACATGGTCCTGCTGGAGTTCGTGACCGCCGCCG
GGATCACTCTCGGCATGGACGAGCTGTACAAG
