>Addgene plasmid #188033 | pAAV-Syn_CapChR1_eYFP | depositor partial sequence | sequence record 364844 | Insert sequence: CapChR1-eYFP
ATGGACTATGGCGGCGCTTTGTCTGCCGTCGGACGCGAACTTTTGTTCGTTACTAATCCTGTGGTGGTGA
ACGGGTCCGTCCTGGTCCCTGAGGATCAATGTTACTGTGCCGGATGGATTGAATCTCGCGGCACGAACGG
CGCTCAGACCGCGTCAAATGTCCTGCAGTGGCTTGCAGCAGGATTCGACATTTTGCTGCTGATGTTCTAT
GCCTACCAAACCTGGAAATCTACATGCGGCTGGGAGGAGATCTATGTGTGCGCCATTGAAATGGTTAAGG
TGATTCTCGAGTTCTTTTTTGAGTTTAAGAATCCCTCTATGCTCTACCTTGCCACAGGACACCGGGTGCA
GTGGCTGCGCTATGCAGAGTGGCTGCTCACTTGTCCTGTCATCTGTATCCACCTGAGCAACCTCACCGGC
CTGAGCAACGACTACAGCAGGAGAACCATGGGACTCCTTGTCTCAGACATCGGGTGTATCGTGTGGGGGG
CTACCAGCGCCATGGCAACCGGCTATGTTAAAGTCATCTTCTTTTGTCTTGGATTGTGCTATGGCGCGAA
CACATTTTTTCACGCCGCCAAAGCATATATCGAGGGTTATCATACTGTGCCAAAGGGTCGGTGCCGCCAG
GTCGTGACCGGCATGGCATGGCTGTTTTTCGTGAGCTGGGGTATGTTCCCAATTCTCTTCATTTTGGGGC
CCGAAGGTTTTGGCGTCCTGAGCGTCTATGGCTCCACCGTAGGTCACACGATTATTGATCTGATGAGTAA
AGAGTGTTGGGGGTTGTTGGGACACTACCTGCGCGTCCTGATCCACGAGCACATATTGATTCACGGAGAT
ATCCGCAAAACCACCAAACTGAACATCGGCGGAACGGAGATCGAGGTCGAGACTCTCGTCGAAGACGAAG
CCGAGGCCGGAGCCGTGCCAGCGGCCGCCGTGAGCAAGGGCGAGGAGCTGTTCACCGGGGTGGTGCCCAT
CCTGGTCGAGCTGGACGGCGACGTAAACGGCCACAAGTTCAGCGTGTCCGGCGAGGGCGAGGGCGATGCC
ACCTACGGCAAGCTGACCCTGAAGTTCATCTGCACCACCGGCAAGCTGCCCGTGCCCTGGCCCACCCTCG
TGACCACCTTCGGCTACGGCCTGCAGTGCTTCGCCCGCTACCCCGACCACATGAAGCAGCACGACTTCTT
CAAGTCCGCCATGCCCGAAGGCTACGTCCAGGAGCGCACCATCTTCTTCAAGGACGACGGCAACTACAAG
ACCCGCGCCGAGGTGAAGTTCGAGGGCGACACCCTGGTGAACCGCATCGAGCTGAAGGGCATCGACTTCA
AGGAGGACGGCAACATCCTGGGGCACAAGCTGGAGTACAACTACAACAGCCACAACGTCTATATCATGGC
CGACAAGCAGAAGAACGGCATCAAGGTGAACTTCAAGATCCGCCACAACATCGAGGACGGCAGCGTGCAG
CTCGCCGACCACTACCAGCAGAACACCCCCATCGGCGACGGCCCCGTGCTGCTGCCCGACAACCACTACC
TGAGCTACCAGTCCGCCCTGAGCAAAGACCCCAACGAGAAGCGCGATCACATGGTCCTGCTGGAGTTCGT
GACCGCCGCCGGGATCACTCTCGGCATGGACGAGCTGTACAAGTAA
